>Addgene plasmid #165832 | pmCherry TL1 | addgene full sequence | sequence record 335652 | Addgene Partial NGS Result
GCGGTGCTACAGAGTTCTTGAAGTGGTGGCCTAACTACGGCTACACTAGAAGAACAGTATTTGGTATCTG
CGCTCTGCTGAAGCCAGTTACCTTCGGAAAAAGAGTTGGTAGCTCTTGATCCGGCAAACAAACCACCGCT
GGTAGCGGTGGTTTTTTTGTTTGCAAGCAGCAGATTACGCGCAGAAAAAAAGGATCTCAAGAAGATCCTT
TGATCTTTTCTACGGGGTCTGACGCTCAGTGGAACGAAAACTCACGTTAAGGGATTTTGGTCATGAGATT
ATCAAAAAGGATCTTCACCTAGATCCTTTTAAATTAAAAATGAAGTTTTAAATCAATCTAAAGTATATAT
GAGTAAACTTGGTCTGACAGTTACCAATGCTTAATCAGTGAGGCACCTATCTCAGCGATCTGTCTATTTC
GTTCATCCATAGTTGCCTGACTCCCCGTCGTGTAGATAACTACGATACGGGAGGGCTTACCATCTGGCCC
CAGTGCTGCAATGATACCGCGCGACCCACGCTCACCGGCTCCAGATTTATCAGCAATAAACCAGCCAGCC
GGAAGGGCCGAGCGCAGAAGTGGTCCTGCAACTTTATCCGCCTCCATCCAGTCTATTAATTGTTGCCGGG
AAGCTAGAGTAAGTAGTTCGCCAGTTAATAGTTTGCGCAACGTTGTTGCCATTGCTACAGGCATCGTGGT
GTCACGCTCGTCGTTTGGTATGGCTTCATTCAGCTCCGGTTCCCAACGATCAAGGCGAGTTACATGATCC
CCCATGTTGTGCAAAAAAGCGGTTAGCTCCTTCGGTCCTCCGATCGTTGTCAGAAGTAAGTTGGCCGCAG
TGTTATCACTCATGGTTATGGCAGCACTGCATAATTCTCTTACTGTCATGCCATCCGTAAGATGCTTTTC
TGTGACTGGTGAGTACTCAACCAAGTCATTCTGAGAATAGTGTATGCGGCGACCGAGTTGCTCTTGCCCG
GCGTCAATACGGGATAATACCGCGCCACATAGCAGAACTTTAAAAGTGCTCATCATTGGAAAACGTTCTT
CGGGGCGAAAACTCTCAAGGATCTTACCGCTGTTGAGATCCAGTTCGATGTAACCCACTCGTGCACCCAA
CTGATCTTCAGCATCTTTTACTTTCACCAGCGTTTCTGGGTGAGCAAAAACAGGAAGGCAAAATGCCGCA
AAAAAGGGAATAAGGGCGACACGGAAATGTTGAATACTCATACTCTTCCTTTTTCAATATTATTGAAGCA
TTTATCAGGGTTATTGTCTCATGAGCGGATACATATTTGAATGTATTTAGAAAAATAAACAAATAGGGGT
TCCGCGCACATTTCCCCGAAAAGTGCCACCTGATGCGGTGTGAAATACCGCACAGATGCGTAAGGAGAAA
ATACCGCATCAGGAAATTGTAAGCGTTAATATTTTGTTAAAATTCGCGTTAAATTTTTGTTAAATCAGCT
CATTTTTTAACCAATAGGCCGAAATCGGCAAAATCCCTTATAAATCAAAAGAATAGACCGAGATAGGGT
[37 nt withheld, positions 1540-1576]
AAAGAACGTGGACTCCAACGTCAAAGGGCGAAAAACCGTCTATCAGGGCGCTGGCCCACTACGTGAACCA
TCACCCT
[91 nt withheld, positions 1654-1744]
G
[125 nt withheld, positions 1746-1870]
ACATCATGTTTGACAGCTTATCATCGAATTTCTGCCATTCATCCGCTTATTATCACTTATTCAGGCGTAG
CAACCAGGCGTTTAAGGGCACCAATAACTGCCTTAAAAAAATTACGCCCCGCCCTGCCACTCATCGCAGT
ACTGTTGTAATTCATTAAGCATTCTGCCGACATGGAAGCCATCACAAACGGCATGATGAACCTGAATCGC
CAGCGGCATCAGCACCTTGTCGCCTTGCGTATAATATTTGCCCATGGTGAAAACGGGGGCGAAGAAGTTG
TCCATATTGGCCACGTTTAAATCAAAACTGGTGAAACTCACCCAGGGATTGGCTGACACGAAAAACATAT
TCTCAATAAACCCTTTAGGGAAATAGGCCAGGTTTTCACCGTAACACGCCACATCTTGCGAATATATGTG
TAGAAACTGCCGGAAATCGTCGTGGTATTCACTCCAGAGCGATGAAAACGTTTCAGTTTGCTCATGGAAA
ACGGTGTAACAAGGGTGAACACTATCCCATATCACCAGCTCACCGTCTTTCATTGCCATACGGAATTCCG
GATGAGCATTCATCAGGCGGGCAAGAATGTGAATAAAGGCCGGATAAAACTTGTGCTTATTTTTCTTTAC
GGTCTTTAAAAAGGCCGTAATATCCAGCTGAACGGTCTGGTTATAGGTACATTGAGCAACTGACTGAAAT
GCCTCAAAATGTTCTTTACGATGCCATTGGGATATATCAACGGTGGTATATCCAGTGATTTTTTTCTCCA
TTTTAGCTTCCTTAGCTCCTGAAAATCTCGATAACTCAAAAAATACGCCCGGTAGTGATCTTATTTCATT
ATGGTGAAAGTTGGAACCTCTTACGTGCCGATCATCACAAAAGGATCTAGGTGAAGATCCTTTTTGATAA
TCTCATGACCAAAATCCCTTAACGTGAGTTTTCGTTCCACTGAGCGTCAGACCCCGTAGAAAAGATCAAA
GGATCTTCTTGAGATCCTTTTTTTCTGCGCGTAATCTGCTGCTTGCAAACAAAAAAACCACCGCTACCAG
CGGTGGTTTGTTTGCCGGATCAAGAGCTACCAACTCTTTTTCCGAAGGTAACTGGCTTCAGCAGAGCGCA
GATACCAAATACTGTTCTTCTAGTGTAGCCGTAGTTAGGCCACCACTTCAAGAACTCTGTAGCACCGCCT
ACATACCTCGCTCTGCTAATCCTGTTACCAGTGGCTGCTGCCAGTGGCGATAAGTCGTGTCTTACCGGGT
TGGACTCAAGACGATAGTTACCGGATAAGGCGCAGCGGTCGGGCTGAACGGGGGGTTCGTGCACACAGCC
CAGCTTGGAGCGAACGACCTACACCGAACTGAGATACCTACAGCGTGAGCTATGAGAAAGCGCCACGCTT
CCCGAAGGGAGAAAGGCGGACAGGTATCCGGTAAGCGGCAGGGTCGGAACAGGAGAGCGCACGAGGGAGC
TTCCAGGGGGAAACGCCTGGTATCTTTATAGTCCTGTCGGGTTTCGCCACCTCTGACTTGAGCGTCGATT
TTTGTGATGCTCGTCAGGGGGGCGGAGCCTATGGAAAAACGCCAGCAACGCGGCCTTTTTACGGTTCCTG
GCCTTTTGCTGGCCTTTTGCTCACATGTTCTTTCCTGCGTTATCCCCTGATTCTGTGGATAACCGTGTCA
CTGCAGGTCTCAAGCGGAATTGGTCGACGATGTAGGTCACTGTCTCGAAGCCGCGGTGCGGGTGCCAGGG
CGTGCCCTTGGGCTCCCCGGGCGCGTACTCCACCTCACCCATCTGGTCCATCATGATGCTCCTGACTGAG
ACCTGCAGTTAAAATTGTAAGCGTTAATATTTTGTTAAAATTCGCGTTAAATTTTTGTTAAATCAGCTCA
TTTTTTAACCAATAGGCCGAAATCGGCAAAATCCCTTATAAATCAAAAGAATAGACCGAGATAGGGT
[37 nt withheld, positions 3828-3864]
AAAGAACGTGGACTCCAACGTCAAAGGGCGAAAAACCGTCTATCAGGGCGCTGGCCCACTACGTGAACCA
TCACCCT
[91 nt withheld, positions 3942-4032]
G
[124 nt withheld, positions 4034-4157]
CCATTCGCCATTCAGGCTGCGCAACTGTTGGGAAGGGCGATCGGTGCGGGCCTCTTCGCTATTACGCCAG
CTGGCGAAAGGGGGATGTGCTGCAAGGCGATTAAGTTGGGTAACGCCAGGGTTTTCCCAGTCACGACGTT
GTAAAACGACGGCCAGTGAATTGTAATACGACTCACTATAGGGCGAATTGGGCCCGACGTCGCATGCTCC
CGGCCGCCATGGCGGCCGCGGGAATTCGATTGGGCGATGAGTGGTCTCGAAGCCTACTCCTTCTTTGGGT
TCGGTGGAGTATCCTCATCATCAAAAAGATAGTTATATACGTCGTCCATCGTTGTGGTGTTGAACATGCC
AGTGGTGATACCGAAAGCATTGTAGGCCGTCTGGTCAGTCCAGCCTGGGGAAAGGGGCTTGCTGTTGTTG
CCGTCGTCAATCTTGGAGGCAGTAATTTCATTATTCATAAAGTTATCATGCACATTCGAGCTGGCAATGG
GCTGGGACAATGCCTGGGAGTTTGTCTGAGTCGTGATCAAGTTTGGACCGTTGGAGCTGTTGGTAAACGT
GAAGCTCAAGGAGCTGTCCGCAATGTTACCACTCTGGTTGAAGTTGGCCGAGCGAGACCACTCATCGCCC
AATCACTAGTGAATTCGCGGCCGCCTGCAGGTCGACCATATGGGAGAGCTCCCAACGCGTTGGATGCATA
GCTTGAGTATTCTATAGTGTCACCTAAATAGCTTGGCGTAATCATGGTCATAGCTGTTTCCTGTGTGAAA
TTGTTATCCGCTCACAATTCCACACAACATACGAGCCGGAAGCATAAAGTGTAAAGCCTGGGGTGCCTAA
TGAGTGAGCTAACTCACATTAATTGCGTTGCGCTCACTGCCCGCTTTCCAGTCGGGAAACCTGTCGTGCC
AGCTGCATTAATGAATCGGCCAACGCG
Features (pLannotate 1.2.2; 20 found; start..end, strand, type, name):
    371..1231    -  CDS            AmpR: β-lactamase; bla; confers resistance to ampicillin, carbenicillin, and related antibiotics
   1232..1336    -  promoter       AmpR promoter: bla
   1363..1413    +  misc_feature   bom (fragment): basis of mobility region from pBR322
   1414..1869    -  rep_origin     f1 ori (sequence partly withheld): f1 bacteriophage origin of replication; arrow indicates direction of (+) strand synthesis
   1880..1897    +  promoter       tet promoter (fragment): E. coli promoter for tetracycline efflux protein gene
   1985..2641    -  CDS            cat: CAT_ECOLX - Experimental evidence at protein level: Swiss-Prot protein existence level 1. This enzyme is an effector of chloramphenicol resistance in bacteria. From Escherichia coli. This protein is used as a marker in many commonly used cloning vectors, such as pACYC184.
   2642..2744    -  promoter       cat promoter: promoter of the E. coli cat gene encoding chloramphenicol acetyltransferase
   2859..3447    +  rep_origin     ori: high-copy-number ColE1/pMB1/pBR322/pUC origin of replication
   3594..3663    +  protein_bind   attB: attB site for the φC31 integrase (Groth et al., 2000) phage φC31 integrase
   3702..4157    -  rep_origin     f1 ori (sequence partly withheld): f1 bacteriophage origin of replication; arrow indicates direction of (+) strand synthesis
   4161..4318    -  CDS            lacZα (fragment): LacZα fragment of β-galactosidase; lacZ fragment
   4321..4339    +  promoter       T7 promoter: promoter for bacteriophage T7 RNA polymerase
   4424..4765    -  CDS            GAL4 (fragment): GAL4_YEAST - Experimental evidence at protein level: Swiss-Prot protein existence level 1. This protein is a positive regulator for the gene expression of the galactose-induced genes such as GAL1, GAL2, GAL7, GAL10, and MEL1 which code for the enzymes used to convert galactose to glucose. It recognizes a 17 base pair sequence in (5'-CGGRNNRCYNYNCNCCG-3') the upstream activating sequence (UAS-G) of these genes. From Saccharomyces cerevisiae (strain ATCC 204508 / S288c) (Baker's yeast).
   4794..4856    -  CDS            VESPI_VESMG (fragment): Experimental evidence at protein level: Swiss-Prot protein existence level 1. Shows contractile activity on isolated ileum smooth muscle. From Vespa magnifica (Hornet).
   4868..4886    -  promoter       SP6 promoter: promoter for bacteriophage SP6 RNA polymerase
   4928..4944    -  protein_bind   lac operator: The lac repressor binds to the lac operator to inhibit transcription in E. coli. This inhibition can be relieved by adding lactose or isopropyl-β-D-thiogalactopyranoside (IPTG). lac repressor encoded by lacI
   4952..4982    -  promoter       lac promoter: promoter for the E. coli lac operon
   4997..5018    -  protein_bind   CAP binding site: CAP binding activates transcription in the presence of cAMP. E. coli catabolite activator protein
   5031..5094    -  CDS            lacI (fragment): lac repressor; lacI; The lac repressor binds to the lac operator to inhibit transcription in E. coli. This inhibition can be relieved by adding lactose or isopropyl-β-D-thiogalactopyranoside (IPTG).
   5094..200     -  rep_origin     ori (fragment) (across the origin): high-copy-number ColE1/pMB1/pBR322/pUC origin of replication
