>Addgene plasmid #165832 | pmCherry TL1 | addgene full sequence | sequence record 343606 | Addgene NGS Result
CGGTCACCACTCCGCCGTCCTCGAAGTTCATCACGCGCTCCCACTTGAAGCCTTCGGGGAAGCTCAGCTT
CAGGTAGTCGGGAATGTCGGCCGGGTGCTTCACGTAGGCCTTGGAGCCGTACATGAACTGGGGGCTCAAG
ATGTCCCAGGCAAAGGGCAACGGGCCTCCCTTGGTCACCTTCAGTTTGGCGGTCTGGGTGCCTTCGTAGG
GACGTCCCTCGCCTTCGCCCTCGATCTCGAACTCGTGGCCATTCACGCTGCCCTCCATGTGGACCTTGAA
GCGCATGAACTCCTTGATGATGGCCATGTTATCCTCTTCTCCCTTGGACACCATTCGAGACCACTCATCG
CCCAATCGAATTCCCGCGGCCGCCATGGCGGCCGGGAGCATGCGACGTCGGGCCCAATTCGCCCTATAGT
GAGTCGTATTACAATTCACTGGCCGTCGTTTTACAACGTCGTGACTGGGAAAACCCTGGCGTTACCCAAC
TTAATCGCCTTGCAGCACATCCCCCTTTCGCCAGCTGGCGTAATAGCGAAGAGGCCCGCACCGATCGCCC
TTCCCAACAGTTGCGCAGCCTGAATGGCGAATGG
[124 nt withheld, positions 595-718]
C
[91 nt withheld, positions 720-810]
AGGGTGATGGTTCACGTAGTGGGCCAGCGCCCTGATAGACGGTTTTTCGCCCTTTGACGTTGGAGTCCAC
GTTCTTT
[37 nt withheld, positions 888-924]
ACCCTATCTCGGTCTATTCTTTTGATTTATAAGGGATTTTGCCGATTTCGGCCTATTGGTTAAAAAATGA
GCTGATTTAACAAAAATTTAACGCGAATTTTAACAAAATATTAACGCTTACAATTTCCTGATGCGGTATT
TTCTCCTTACGCATCTGTGCGGTATTTCACACCGCATCAGGTGGCACTTTTCGGGGAAATGTGCGCGGAA
CCCCTATTTGTTTATTTTTCTAAATACATTCAAATATGTATCCGCTCATGAGACAATAACCCTGATAAAT
GCTTCAATAATATTGAAAAAGGAAGAGTATGAGTATTCAACATTTCCGTGTCGCCCTTATTCCCTTTTTT
GCGGCATTTTGCCTTCCTGTTTTTGCTCACCCAGAAACGCTGGTGAAAGTAAAAGATGCTGAAGATCAGT
TGGGTGCACGAGTGGGTTACATCGAACTGGATCTCAACAGCGGTAAGATCCTTGAGAGTTTTCGCCCCGA
AGAACGTTTTCCAATGATGAGCACTTTTAAAGTTCTGCTATGTGGCGCGGTATTATCCCGTATTGACGCC
GGGCAAGAGCAACTCGGTCGCCGCATACACTATTCTCAGAATGACTTGGTTGAGTACTCACCAGTCACAG
AAAAGCATCTTACGGATGGCATGACAGTAAGAGAATTATGCAGTGCTGCCATAACCATGAGTGATAACAC
TGCGGCCAACTTACTTCTGACAACGATCGGAGGACCGAAGGAGCTAACCGCTTTTTTGCACAACATGGGG
GATCATGTAACTCGCCTTGATCGTTGGGAACCGGAGCTGAATGAAGCCATACCAAACGACGAGCGTGACA
CCACGATGCCTGTAGCAATGGCAACAACGTTGCGCAAACTATTAACTGGCGAACTACTTACTCTAGCTTC
CCGGCAACAATTAATAGACTGGATGGAGGCGGATAAAGTTGCAGGACCACTTCTGCGCTCGGCCCTTCCG
GCTGGCTGGTTTATTGCTGATAAATCTGGAGCCGGTGAGCGTGGGTCGCGCGGTATCATTGCAGCACTGG
GGCCAGATGGTAAGCCCTCCCGTATCGTAGTTATCTACACGACGGGGAGTCAGGCAACTATGGATGAACG
AAATAGACAGATCGCTGAGATAGGTGCCTCACTGATTAAGCATTGGTAACTGTCAGACCAAGTTTACTCA
TATATACTTTAGATTGATTTAAAACTTCATTTTTAATTTAAAAGGATCTAGGTGAAGATCCTTTTTGATA
ATCTCATGACCAAAATCCCTTAACGTGAGTTTTCGTTCCACTGAGCGTCAGACCCCGTAGAAAAGATCAA
AGGATCTTCTTGAGATCCTTTTTTTCTGCGCGTAATCTGCTGCTTGCAAACAAAAAAACCACCGCTACCA
GCGGTGGTTTGTTTGCCGGATCAAGAGCTACCAACTCTTTTTCCGAAGGTAACTGGCTTCAGCAGAGCGC
AGATACCAAATACTGTTCTTCTAGTGTAGCCGTAGTTAGGCCACCACTTCAAGAACTCTGTAGCACCGCC
TACATACCTCGCTCTGCTAATCCTGTTACCAGTGGCTGCTGCCAGTGGCGATAAGTCGTGTCTTACCGGG
TTGGACTCAAGACGATAGTTACCGGATAAGGCGCAGCGGTCGGGCTGAACGGGGGGTTCGTGCACACAGC
CCAGCTTGGAGCGAACGACCTACACCGAACTGAGATACCTACAGCGTGAGCTATGAGAAAGCGCCACGCT
TCCCGAAGGGAGAAAGGCGGACAGGTATCCGGTAAGCGGCAGGGTCGGAACAGGAGAGCGCACGAGGGAG
CTTCCAGGGGGAAACGCCTGGTATCTTTATAGTCCTGTCGGGTTTCGCCACCTCTGACTTGAGCGTCGAT
TTTTGTGATGCTCGTCAGGGGGGCGGAGCCTATGGAAAAACGCCAGCAACGCGGCCTTTTTACGGTTCCT
GGCCTTTTGCTGGCCTTTTGCTCACATGTTCTTTCCTGCGTTATCCCCTGATTCTGTGGATAACCGTATT
ACCGCCTTTGAGTGAGCTGATACCGCTCGCCGCAGCCGAACGACCGAGCGCAGCGAGTCAGTGAGCGAGG
AAGCGGAAGAGCGCCCAATACGCAAACCGCCTCTCCCCGCGCGTTGGCCGATTCATTAATGCAGCTGGCA
CGACAGGTTTCCCGACTGGAAAGCGGGCAGTGAGCGCAACGCAATTAATGTGAGTTAGCTCACTCATTAG
GCACCCCAGGCTTTACACTTTATGCTTCCGGCTCGTATGTTGTGTGGAATTGTGAGCGGATAACAATTTC
ACACAGGAAACAGCTATGACCATGATTACGCCAAGCTATTTAGGTGACACTATAGAATACTCAAGCTATG
CATCCAACGCGTTGGGAGCTCTCCCATATGGTCGACCTGCAGGCGGCCGCGAATTCACTAGTGATTGGGC
GATGAGTGGTCTCGCACTCTTGTACAGCTCATCCATGCCGCCCGTGCTATGACGTCCTTCGGCACGCTCG
TACTGCTCCACGATGGTGTAGTCCTCGTTGTGGCTGGTGATGTCCAGCTTGATGTTCACGTTGTAGGCGC
CGGGCAATTGCACGGGCTTCTTGGCCTTGTAGGTGGTCTTCACCTCGGCGTCGTAGTGGCCTCCATCCTT
CAGCTTCAGGCGCTGCTTGATCTCGCCCTTCAGAGCGCCGTCCTCGGGATACATGCGCTCGCTGGAAGCC
TCCCAGCCCATGGTCTTCTTCTGCATCACCGGGCCATCGGAGGGAAAGTTCGTGCCGCGCAGCTTGACCT
TGTAGATGAACTCGCCGTCCTGCAAGCTGGAGTCCTGGGTCA
Features (pLannotate 1.2.2; 14 found; start..end, strand, type, name):
    413..431     -  promoter       T7 promoter: promoter for bacteriophage T7 RNA polymerase
    434..591     +  CDS            lacZα (fragment): LacZα fragment of β-galactosidase; lacZ fragment
    595..1050    +  rep_origin     f1 ori (sequence partly withheld): f1 bacteriophage origin of replication; arrow indicates direction of (+) strand synthesis
   1051..1101    -  misc_feature   bom (fragment): basis of mobility region from pBR322
   1128..1232    +  promoter       AmpR promoter: bla
   1233..2093    +  CDS            AmpR: β-lactamase; bla; confers resistance to ampicillin, carbenicillin, and related antibiotics
   2264..2852    +  rep_origin     ori: high-copy-number ColE1/pMB1/pBR322/pUC origin of replication
   3035..3127    +  CDS            lacI (fragment): lac repressor; lacI; The lac repressor binds to the lac operator to inhibit transcription in E. coli. This inhibition can be relieved by adding lactose or isopropyl-β-D-thiogalactopyranoside (IPTG).
   3140..3161    +  protein_bind   CAP binding site: CAP binding activates transcription in the presence of cAMP. E. coli catabolite activator protein
   3176..3206    +  promoter       lac promoter: promoter for the E. coli lac operon
   3214..3230    +  protein_bind   lac operator: The lac repressor binds to the lac operator to inhibit transcription in E. coli. This inhibition can be relieved by adding lactose or isopropyl-β-D-thiogalactopyranoside (IPTG). lac repressor encoded by lacI
   3272..3290    +  promoter       SP6 promoter: promoter for bacteriophage SP6 RNA polymerase
   3302..3364    +  CDS            VESPI_VESMG (fragment): Experimental evidence at protein level: Swiss-Prot protein existence level 1. Shows contractile activity on isolated ileum smooth muscle. From Vespa magnifica (Hornet).
   3393..334     -  CDS            mCherry (across the origin): mCherry is a basic (constitutively fluorescent) red fluorescent protein published in 2004, derived from Discosoma sp.. It is reported to be a very rapidly-maturing monomer with low acid sensitivity.
