[The description below was written by a language model from this plasmid's Addgene catalogue record and pLannotate feature annotations shown in this document.]
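Description:
pmCherry TL1 is a small, high-copy E. coli plasmid that stores an mCherry coding sequence as a modular part in the pUPD backbone, an entry-type vector used for assembling multi-part constructs. The catalogue classes it as an insect expression vector, and it comes from a Drosophila toolkit for drug-based selection and counterselection. However, no insect promoter, terminator or transgenesis element appears in the matching sequence record, so on its own it functions as a donor of the tag rather than as an expression plasmid. It is propagated through a ColE1/pUC-type origin and selected with ampicillin via the bla gene and its promoter. An f1 origin and a short bom remnant are also present.

The payload is a synthetic insert of about 709 bp encoding mCherry, a monomeric, rapidly maturing red fluorescent protein derived from Discosoma. It sits in the cloning region that interrupts lacZα, flanked by T7 and SP6 promoters and downstream of the lac promoter, operator and CAP site. These are residual features of the cloning vector rather than intended drivers of expression. The depositor labels the part "CDS-TL1" and states that it is meant for N-terminal tagging, which suggests a coding module to be fused upstream of a protein of interest. The record does not explain the TL1 designation or give the cloning sites. A short annotated hit to a hornet peptide next to the SP6 promoter is probably a spurious match.

Two sequence records are attached. The 3,766 nt full result agrees with the catalogue (a 3,057 bp backbone plus the insert) and contains mCherry. The 5,094 nt partial result instead shows a GAL4 fragment, a chloramphenicol resistance gene, a φC31 attB site and duplicated origins, with no mCherry. It does not correspond to the construct described and may be a misassembly or a mixture with other plasmids.
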