Addgene plasmid #165832: pmCherry TL1
Purpose: mCherry red fluorescent protein for N-terminal tagging
Depositing lab: Koen Venken. Depositing organization: Baylor College of Medicine. Publication: Multiplexed drug-based selection and counterselection genetic manipulations in Drosophila. Matinyan N, Karkhanis MS, Gonzalez Y, Jain A, Saltzman A, Malovannaya A, Sarrion-Perdigones A, Dierick HA, Venken KJT. Cell Rep. 2021 Sep 14;36(11):109700. doi: 10.1016/j.celrep.2021.109700. PubMed 34525356.
Backbone
  Vector backbone: pUPD
  Backbone size w/o insert (bp): 3057
  Vector type: Insect Expression
Growth in bacteria
  Bacterial resistance: Ampicillin, 100 μg/mL
  Growth temperature: 37°C
  Growth strain: DH10B
  Copy number: High Copy
Gene/Insert
  Gene/Insert name: mCherry
  Species: Synthetic
  Insert size (bp): 709
  Cloning method: Restriction Enzyme; 5′ cloning site Unknown (unknown if destroyed)
Terms and licenses: Academic/Nonprofit Terms; Industry Terms: Not Available to Industry
Depositor comments: CDS-TL1
How to cite: pmCherry TL1 was a gift from Koen Venken (Addgene plasmid # 165832 ; http://n2t.net/addgene:165832 ; RRID:Addgene_165832)
